Addgene plasmid #160914: pAGM9121_pFLD1
Purpose: Formaldehyde dehydrogenase (FLD1) promoter module for episomal P. pastoris promoter shuffling
Depositing lab: Sylvestre Marillonnet. Depositing organization: Leibniz Institute of Plant Biochemistry (IPB). Publication: Improving the Heterologous Production of Fungal Peroxygenases through an Episomal Pichia pastoris Promoter and Signal Peptide Shuffling System. Pullmann P, Weissenborn MJ. ACS Synth Biol. 2021 Jun 2. doi: 10.1021/acssynbio.0c00641. PubMed 34075757.
Backbone
  Vector backbone: pAGM9121
  Vector type: Synthetic Biology
Growth in bacteria
  Bacterial resistance: Spectinomycin, 50 μg/mL
  Growth temperature: 37°C
  Growth strain: DH5alpha
  Copy number: High Copy
Gene/Insert
  Gene/Insert name: Formaldehyde dehydrogenase promoter (alt name: FLD1)
  Species: Pichia pastoris
  Cloning method: Restriction Enzyme; 5′ cloning site Unknown (unknown if destroyed)
Terms and licenses: Academic/Nonprofit Terms; Industry Terms: Not Available to Industry
Depositor comments: Please visit https://www.biorxiv.org/content/10.1101/2020.12.23.424034v1 for bioRxiv preprint.
How to cite: pAGM9121_pFLD1 was a gift from Sylvestre Marillonnet (Addgene plasmid # 160914 ; http://n2t.net/addgene:160914 ; RRID:Addgene_160914)
