[The description below was written by a language model from this plasmid's Addgene catalogue record and pLannotate feature annotations shown in this document.]
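Description:
pAGM9121_pFLD1 is a small (about 2.7 kb) synthetic-biology part plasmid built on the pAGM9121 backbone and used to store a single promoter module for modular assembly. It is maintained in E. coli only: the annotated features show a high-copy ColE1/pUC-type origin of replication and an aadA (aminoglycoside adenylyltransferase) gene conferring spectinomycin/streptomycin resistance, consistent with the catalogue's spectinomycin selection and high copy number. Upstream of aadA the annotation also picks up a fragment of the class 1 integron Pc promoter and a short remnant of a gentamicin acetyltransferase gene. These appear to be leftovers of the integron-derived resistance cassette, with the Pc element plausibly driving marker expression, and the gentamicin fragment is too short to be a functional marker. No yeast origin, yeast selection marker or coding sequence is annotated, so the plasmid is not itself an expression vector.

The payload is the roughly 600 bp promoter of the Pichia pastoris formaldehyde dehydrogenase gene (FLD1), a promoter that is inducible by methanol and by methylamine. According to the record, it serves as one promoter module in an episomal P. pastoris promoter shuffling system, in which alternative promoters, together with signal peptides, are combined with a gene of interest to find combinations that improve heterologous protein production; the associated work applied this to fungal peroxygenases. The record lists restriction enzyme cloning, but the sites flanking the insert are given as unknown and are not annotated, so the assembly overhangs and the enzymes used to release the module cannot be stated from this information.
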