Features (pLannotate 1.2.2; 5 found; start..end, strand, type, name):
     23..46      +  promoter       Pc promoter (fragment): intI1 (promoter lies within the coding sequence); class 1 integron promoter
    222..278     +  CDS            GmR (fragment): gentamycin acetyltransferase; aacC1; confers resistance to gentamycin
    289..1076    +  CDS            SmR (fragment): aminoglycoside adenylyltransferase (Murphy, 1985); aadA; confers resistance to spectinomycin and streptomycin
   1417..2005    +  rep_origin     ori: high-copy-number ColE1/pMB1/pBR322/pUC origin of replication
   2058..2654    +  promoter       FLD1 promoter: Pichia pastoris FLD1; methanol- and methylamine-inducible promoter for Pichia pastoris formaldehyde dehydrogenase
>Addgene plasmid #160914 | pAGM9121_pFLD1 | addgene full sequence | sequence record 316771 | Addgene NGS Result
GTGCCGAGGCACGAACCCAGTGGACATAAGCCTGTTCGGTTCGTAAGCTGTAATGCAAGTAGCGTATGCG
CTCACGCAACTGGTCCAGAACCTTGACCGAACGCAGCGGTGGTAACGGCGCAGTGGCGGTTTTCATGGCT
TGTTATGACTGTTTTTTTGGGGTACAGTCTATGCCTCGGGCATCCAAGCAGCAAGCGCGTTACGCCGTGG
GTCGATGTTTGATGTTATGGAGCAGCAACGATGTTACGCAGCAGGGCAGTCGCCCTAAAACAAAGTTAAA
CATCATGGGGGAAGCGGTGATCGCCGAAGTATCGACTCAACTATCAGAGGTAGTTGGCGTCATCGAGCGC
CATCTCGAACCGACGTTGCTGGCCGTACATTTGTACGGCTCCGCAGTGGATGGCGGCCTGAAGCCACACA
GCGATATTGATTTGCTGGTTACGGTGACCGTAAGGCTTGATGAAACAACGCGGCGAGCTTTGATCAACGA
CCTTTTGGAAACTTCGGCTTCCCCTGGAGAGAGCGAGATTCTCCGCGCTGTAGAAGTCACCATTGTTGTG
CACGACGACATCATTCCGTGGCGTTATCCAGCTAAGCGCGAACTGCAATTTGGAGAATGGCAGCGCAATG
ACATTCTTGCAGGTATCTTCGAGCCAGCCACGATCGACATTGATCTGGCTATCTTGCTGACAAAAGCAAG
AGAACATAGCGTTGCCTTGGTAGGTCCAGCGGCGGAGGAACTCTTTGATCCGGTTCCTGAACAGGATCTA
TTTGAGGCGCTAAATGAAACCTTAACGCTATGGAACTCGCCGCCCGACTGGGCTGGCGATGAGCGAAATG
TAGTGCTTACGTTGTCCCGCATTTGGTACAGCGCAGTAACCGGCAAAATCGCGCCGAAGGATGTCGCTGC
CGACTGGGCAATGGAGCGCCTGCCGGCCCAGTATCAGCCCGTCATACTTGAAGCTAGACAGGCTTATCTT
GGACAAGAAGAAGATCGCTTGGCCTCGCGCGCAGATCAGTTGGAAGAATTTGTCCATTACGTGAAAGGCG
AGATCACCAAGGTAGTCGGCAAATAATGTCTAGCTAGAAATTCGTTCAAGCCGACGCCGCTTCGCGGCGC
GGCTTAACTCAAGCGTTAGATGCACTAAGCACATAATTGCTCACAGCCAAACTATCAGGTCAAGTCTGCT
TTTATTATTTTTAAGCGTGCATAATAAGCCCTACACAAATTGGGAGATATATCATGCTGTCAGACCAAGT
TTACTCATATATACTTTAGATTGATTTAAAACTTCATTTTTAATTTAAAAGGATCTAGGTGAAGATCCTT
TTTGATAATCTCATGACCAAAATCCCTTAACGTGAGTTTTCGTTCCACTGAGCGTCAGACCCCGTAGAAA
AGATCAAAGGATCTTCTTGAGATCCTTTTTTTCTGCGCGTAATCTGCTGCTTGCAAACAAAAAAACCACC
GCTACCAGCGGTGGTTTGTTTGCCGGATCAAGAGCTACCAACTCTTTTTCCGAAGGTAACTGGCTTCAGC
AGAGCGCAGATACCAAATACTGTTCTTCTAGTGTAGCCGTAGTTAGGCCACCACTTCAAGAACTCTGTAG
CACCGCCTACATACCTCGCTCTGCTAATCCTGTTACCAGTGGCTGCTGCCAGTGGCGATAAGTCGTGTCT
TACCGGGTTGGACTCAAGACGATAGTTACCGGATAAGGCGCAGCGGTCGGGCTGAACGGGGGGTTCGTGC
ACACAGCCCAGCTTGGAGCGAACGACCTACACCGAACTGAGATACCTACAGCGTGAGCTATGAGAAAGCG
CCACGCTTCCCGAAGGGAGAAAGGCGGACAGGTATCCGGTAAGCGGCAGGGTCGGAACAGGAGAGCGCAC
GAGGGAGCTTCCAGGGGGAAACGCCTGGTATCTTTATAGTCCTGTCGGGTTTCGCCACCTCTGACTTGAG
CGTCGATTTTTGTGATGCTCGTCAGGGGGGCGGAGCCTATGGAAAAACGCCAGCAACGCGGCCTTTTTAC
GGTTCCTGCACTCTGTGGTCTCAAACGGCATGCAGGAATCTCTGGCACGGTGCTAATGGTAGTTATCCAA
CGGAGCTGAGGTAGTCGATATATCTGGATATGCCGCCTATAGGATAAAAACAGGAGAGGGTGAACCTTGC
TTATGGCTACTAGATTGTTCTTGTACTCTGAATTCTCATTATGGGAAACTAAACTAATCTCATCTGTGTG
TTGCAGTACTATTGAATCGTTGTAGTATCTACCTGGAGGGCATTCCATGAATTAGTGAGATAACAGAGTT
GGGTAACTAGAGAGAATAATAGACGTATGCATGATTACTACACAACGGATGTCGCACTCTTTCCTTAGTT
AAAACTATCATCCAATCACAAGATGCGGGCTGGAAAGACTTGCTCCCGAAGGATAATCTTCTGCTTCTAT
CTCCCTTCCTCATATGGTTTCGCAGGGCTCATGCCCCTTCTTCCTTCGAACTGCCCGATGAGGAAGTCCT
TAGCCTATCAAAGAATTCGGGACCATCATCGATTTTTAGAGCCTTACCTGATCGCAATCAGGATTTCACT
ACTCATATAAATACATCGCTCAAAGCTCCAACTTTGCTTGTTCATACAATTCTTGATATTCACATCATAC
AAAATGCGAGACCACGAA
